>Addgene plasmid #163994 | pcDNA3.1 6B codon-optimized NLRP1 CARD-mCherry E1397R | addgene full sequence | sequence record 324611 | Addgene NGS Result
GCCAAGAAGCCCGTGCAGCTGCCCGGCGCCTACAACGTCAACATCAAGTTGGACATCACCTCCCACAACG
AGGACTACACCATCGTGGAACAGTACGAACGCGCCGAGGGCCGCCACTCCACCGGCGGCATGGACGAGCT
GTACAAGTAGTAATCTAGAGGGCCCTATTCTATAGTGTCACCTAAATGCTAGAGCTCGCTGATCAGCCTC
GACTGTGCCTTCTAGTTGCCAGCCATCTGTTGTTTGCCCCTCCCCCGTGCCTTCCTTGACCCTGGAAGGT
GCCACTCCCACTGTCCTTTCCTAATAAAATGAGGAAATTGCATCGCATTGTCTGAGTAGGTGTCATTCTA
TTCTGGGGGGTGGGGTGGGGCAGGACAGCAAGGGGGAGGATTGGGAAGACAATAGCAGGCATGCTGGGGA
TGCGGTGGGCTCTATGGCTTCTGAGGCGGAAAGAACCAGCTGGGGCTCTAGGGGGTATCCCC
[124 nt withheld, positions 483-606]
C
[91 nt withheld, positions 608-698]
A
[49 nt withheld, positions 700-748]
CCTTTGACGTTGGAGTCCACGTTCTTT
[37 nt withheld, positions 776-812]
ACCCTATCTCGGTCTATTCTTTTGATTTATAAGGGATTTTGCCGATTTCGGCCTATTGGTTAAAAAATGA
GCTGATTTAACAAAAATTTAACGCGAATTAATTCTGTGGAATGTGTGTCAGTTAGGGTGTGGAAAGTCCC
CAGGCTCCCCAGCAGGCAGAAGTATGCAAAGCATGCATCTCAATTAGTCAGCAACCAGGTGTGGAAAGTC
CCCAGGCTCCCCAGCAGGCAGAAGTATGCAAAGCATGCATCTCAATTAGTCAGCAACCATAGTCCCGCCC
CTAACTCCGCCCATCCCGCCCCTAACTCCGCCCAGTTCCGCCCATTCTCCGCCCCATGGCTGACTAATTT
TTTTTATTTATGCAGAGGCCGAGGCCGCCTCTGCCTCTGAGCTATTCCAGAAGTAGTGAGGAGGCTTTTT
TGGAGGCCTAGGCTTTTGCAAAAAGCTCCCGGGAGCTTGTATATCCATTTTCGGATCTGATCAAGAGACA
GGATGAGGATCGTTTCGCATGATTGAACAAGATGGATTGCACGCAGGTTCTCCGGCCGCTTGGGTGGAGA
GGCTATTCGGCTATGACTGGGCACAACAGACAATCGGCTGCTCTGATGCCGCCGTGTTCCGGCTGTCAGC
GCAGGGGCGCCCGGTTCTTTTTGTCAAGACCGACCTGTCCGGTGCCCTGAATGAACTGCAGGACGAGGCA
GCGCGGCTATCGTGGCTGGCCACGACGGGCGTTCCTTGCGCAGCTGTGCTCGACGTTGTCACTGAAGCGG
GAAGGGACTGGCTGCTATTGGGCGAAGTGCCGGGGCAGGATCTCCTGTCATCTCACCTTGCTCCTGCCGA
GAAAGTATCCATCATGGCTGATGCAATGCGGCGGCTGCATACGCTTGATCCGGCTACCTGCCCATTCGAC
CACCAAGCGAAACATCGCATCGAGCGAGCACGTACTCGGATGGAAGCCGGTCTTGTCGATCAGGATGATC
TGGACGAAGAGCATCAGGGGCTCGCGCCAGCCGAACTGTTCGCCAGGCTCAAGGCGCGCATGCCCGACGG
CGAGGATCTCGTCGTGACCCATGGCGATGCCTGCTTGCCGAATATCATGGTGGAAAATGGCCGCTTTTCT
GGATTCATCGACTGTGGCCGGCTGGGTGTGGCGGACCGCTATCAGGACATAGCGTTGGCTACCCGTGATA
TTGCTGAAGAGCTTGGCGGCGAATGGGCTGACCGCTTCCTCGTGCTTTACGGTATCGCCGCTCCCGATTC
GCAGCGCATCGCCTTCTATCGCCTTCTTGACGAGTTCTTCTGAGCGGGACTCTGGGGTTCGAAATGACCG
ACCAAGCGACGCCCAACCTGCCATCACGAGATTTCGATTCCACCGCCGCCTTCTATGAAAGGTTGGGCTT
CGGAATCGTTTTCCGGGACGCCGGCTGGATGATCCTCCAGCGCGGGGATCTCATGCTGGAGTTCTTCGCC
CACCCCAACTTGTTTATTGCAGCTTATAATGGTTACAAATAAAGCAATAGCATCACAAATTTCACAAATA
AAGCATTTTTTTCACTGCATTCTAGTTGTGGTTTGTCCAAACTCATCAATGTATCTTATCATGTCTGTAT
ACCGTCGACCTCTAGCTAGAGCTTGGCGTAATCATGGTCATAGCTGTTTCCTGTGTGAAATTGTTATCCG
CTCACAATTCCACACAACATACGAGCCGGAAGCATAAAGTGTAAAGCCTGGGGTGCCTAATGAGTGAGCT
AACTCACATTAATTGCGTTGCGCTCACTGCCCGCTTTCCAGTCGGGAAACCTGTCGTGCCAGCTGCATTA
ATGAATCGGCCAACGCGCGGGGAGAGGCGGTTTGCGTATTGGGCGCTCTTCCGCTTCCTCGCTCACTGAC
TCGCTGCGCTCGGTCGTTCGGCTGCGGCGAGCGGTATCAGCTCACTCAAAGGCGGTAATACGGTTATCCA
CAGAATCAGGGGATAACGCAGGAAAGAACATGTGAGCAAAAGGCCAGCAAAAGGCCAGGAACCGTAAAAA
GGCCGCGTTGCTGGCGTTTTTCCATAGGCTCCGCCCCCCTGACGAGCATCACAAAAATCGACGCTCAAGT
CAGAGGTGGCGAAACCCGACAGGACTATAAAGATACCAGGCGTTTCCCCCTGGAAGCTCCCTCGTGCGCT
CTCCTGTTCCGACCCTGCCGCTTACCGGATACCTGTCCGCCTTTCTCCCTTCGGGAAGCGTGGCGCTTTC
TCATAGCTCACGCTGTAGGTATCTCAGTTCGGTGTAGGTCGTTCGCTCCAAGCTGGGCTGTGTGCACGAA
CCCCCCGTTCAGCCCGACCGCTGCGCCTTATCCGGTAACTATCGTCTTGAGTCCAACCCGGTAAGACACG
ACTTATCGCCACTGGCAGCAGCCACTGGTAACAGGATTAGCAGAGCGAGGTATGTAGGCGGTGCTACAGA
GTTCTTGAAGTGGTGGCCTAACTACGGCTACACTAGAAGAACAGTATTTGGTATCTGCGCTCTGCTGAAG
CCAGTTACCTTCGGAAAAAGAGTTGGTAGCTCTTGATCCGGCAAACAAACCACCGCTGGTAGCGGTGGTT
TTTTTGTTTGCAAGCAGCAGATTACGCGCAGAAAAAAAGGATCTCAAGAAGATCCTTTGATCTTTTCTAC
GGGGTCTGACGCTCAGTGGAACGAAAACTCACGTTAAGGGATTTTGGTCATGAGATTATCAAAAAGGATC
TTCACCTAGATCCTTTTAAATTAAAAATGAAGTTTTAAATCAATCTAAAGTATATATGAGTAAACTTGGT
CTGACAGTTACCAATGCTTAATCAGTGAGGCACCTATCTCAGCGATCTGTCTATTTCGTTCATCCATAGT
TGCCTGACTCCCCGTCGTGTAGATAACTACGATACGGGAGGGCTTACCATCTGGCCCCAGTGCTGCAATG
ATACCGCGAGACCCACGCTCACCGGCTCCAGATTTATCAGCAATAAACCAGCCAGCCGGAAGGGCCGAGC
GCAGAAGTGGTCCTGCAACTTTATCCGCCTCCATCCAGTCTATTAATTGTTGCCGGGAAGCTAGAGTAAG
TAGTTCGCCAGTTAATAGTTTGCGCAACGTTGTTGCCATTGCTACAGGCATCGTGGTGTCACGCTCGTCG
TTTGGTATGGCTTCATTCAGCTCCGGTTCCCAACGATCAAGGCGAGTTACATGATCCCCCATGTTGTGCA
AAAAAGCGGTTAGCTCCTTCGGTCCTCCGATCGTTGTCAGAAGTAAGTTGGCCGCAGTGTTATCACTCAT
GGTTATGGCAGCACTGCATAATTCTCTTACTGTCATGCCATCCGTAAGATGCTTTTCTGTGACTGGTGAG
TACTCAACCAAGTCATTCTGAGAATAGTGTATGCGGCGACCGAGTTGCTCTTGCCCGGCGTCAATACGGG
ATAATACCGCGCCACATAGCAGAACTTTAAAAGTGCTCATCATTGGAAAACGTTCTTCGGGGCGAAAACT
CTCAAGGATCTTACCGCTGTTGAGATCCAGTTCGATGTAACCCACTCGTGCACCCAACTGATCTTCAGCA
TCTTTTACTTTCACCAGCGTTTCTGGGTGAGCAAAAACAGGAAGGCAAAATGCCGCAAAAAAGGGAATAA
GGGCGACACGGAAATGTTGAATACTCATACTCTTCCTTTTTCATTATTATTGAAGCATTTATCAGGGTTA
TTGTCTCATGAGCGGATACATATTTGAATGTATTTAGAAAAATAAACAAATAGGGGTTCCGCGCACATTT
CCCCGAAAAGTGCCACCTGACGTCGACGGATCGGGAGATCTCCCGATCCCCTATGGTGCACTCTCAGTAC
AATCTGCTCTGATGCCGCATAGTTAAGCCAGTATCTGCTCCCTGCTTGTGTGTTGGAGGTCGCTGAGTAG
TGCGCGAGCAAAATTTAAGCTACAACAAGGCAAGGCTTGACCGACAATTGCATGAAGAATCTGCTTAGGG
TTAGGCGTTTTGCGCTGCTTCGCGATGTACGGGCCAGATATACGCGTTGACATTGATTATTGACTAGTTA
TTAATAGTAATCAATTACGGGGTCATTAGTTCATAGCCCATATATGGAGTTCCGCGTTACATAACTTACG
GTAAATGGCCCGCCTGGCTGACCGCCCAACGACCCCCGCCCATTGACGTCAATAATGACGTATGTTCCCA
TAGTAACGCCAATAGGGACTTTCCATTGACGTCAATGGGTGGAGTATTTACGGTAAACTGCCCACTTGGC
AGTACATCAAGTGTATCATATGCCAAGTACGCCCCCTATTGACGTCAATGACGGTAAATGGCCCGCCTGG
CATTATGCCCAGTACATGACCTTATGGGACTTTCCTACTTGGCAGTACATCTACGTATTAGTCATCGCTA
TTACCATGGTGATGCGGTTTTGGCAGTACATCAATGGGCGTGGATAGCGGTTTGACTCACGGGGATTTCC
AAGTCTCCACCCCATTGACGTCAATGGGAGTTTGTTTTGGCACCAAAATCAACGGGACTTTCCAAAATGT
CGTAACAACTCCGCCCCATTGACGCAAATGGGCGGTAGGCGTGTACGGTGGGAGGTCTATATAAGCAGAG
CTCTCTGGCTAACTAGAGAACCCACTGCTTACTGGCTTATCGAAATTAATACGACTCACTATAGGGAGAC
CCAAGCTTGGTACCGAGCTCGGATCCCTACTTCCAATCCAATGCCACCATGGACGCTCCTCAGCTGCTGC
ATTTCGTGGACCAGTACCGGGAGCAGCTGATCGCTAGAGTGACCTCCGTGCGAGTGGTGCTGGACAAGCT
GCACGGACAGGTGCTGAGTCAGGAGCAGTACGAGAGGGTGCTGGCAGAGAACACCAGGCCTAGCCAGATG
CGGAAGCTGTTCAGCCTGAGCCAGTCTTGGGACAGGAAGTGCAAGGACGGCCTGTACCAGGCTCTGAAGG
AGACACACCCCCACCTGATCATGGAGCTCTGGGAGAAGGGAAGCAAGAAGGGCCTGCTGCCTCTGTCTAG
CGGCATTGGTAGTGGGAGCAACGGCAGCAGCGGATCCGTGAGCAAGGGCGAGGAGGATAACATGGCCATC
ATCAAGGAGTTCATGCGCTTCAAGGTGCACATGGAGGGCTCCGTGAACGGCCACGAGTTCGAGATCGAGG
GCGAGGGCGAGGGCCGCCCCTACGAGGGCACCCAGACCGCCAAGCTGAAGGTGACCAAGGGTGGCCCCCT
GCCCTTCGCCTGGGACATCCTGTCCCCTCAGTTCATGTACGGCTCCAAGGCCTACGTGAAGCACCCCGCC
GACATCCCCGACTACTTGAAGCTGTCCTTCCCCGAGGGCTTCAAGTGGGAGCGCGTGATGAACTTCGAGG
ACGGCGGCGTGGTGACCGTGACCCAGGACTCCTCCCTCCAGGACGGCGAGTTCATCTACAAGGTGAAGCT
GCGCGGCACCAACTTCCCCTCCGACGGCCCCGTAATGCAGAAGAAGACCATGGGCTGGGAGGCCTCCTCC
GAGCGGATGTACCCCGAGGACGGCGCCCTGAAGGGCGAGATCAAGCAGAGGCTGAAGCTGAAGGACGGCG
GCCACTACGACGCTGAGGTCAAGACCACCTACAAG
Features (pLannotate 1.2.2; 22 found; start..end, strand, type, name):
    169..187     -  promoter       SP6 promoter: promoter for bacteriophage SP6 RNA polymerase
    213..437     +  polyA_signal   bGH poly(A) signal: bovine growth hormone polyadenylation signal
    441..462     +  promoter       SV40 promoter (fragment): SV40 enhancer and early promoter
    483..911     +  rep_origin     f1 ori (sequence partly withheld): f1 bacteriophage origin of replication; arrow indicates direction of (+) strand synthesis
    925..1254    +  promoter       SV40 promoter: SV40 enhancer and early promoter
   1321..2112    +  CDS            neo: KKA2_KLEPN - Also known as kan, nptII. Experimental evidence at protein level: Swiss-Prot protein existence level 1. Resistance to kanamycin, neomycin, paromomycin, ribostamycin, butirosin and gentamicin B. From Klebsiella pneumoniae.
   2136..2294    +  CDS            ble (fragment): BLE_KLEPN - Experimental evidence at protein level: Swiss-Prot protein existence level 1. Binding protein with a strong affinity to the bleomycin family of antibiotics. Binds to CL990; an antimitotic-antibiotic compound. From Klebsiella pneumoniae.
   2289..2410    +  polyA_signal   SV40 poly(A) signal: SV40 polyadenylation signal
   2483..2499    -  protein_bind   lac operator: The lac repressor binds to the lac operator to inhibit transcription in E. coli. This inhibition can be relieved by adding lactose or isopropyl-β-D-thiogalactopyranoside (IPTG). lac repressor encoded by lacI
   2507..2537    -  promoter       lac promoter: promoter for the E. coli lac operon
   2552..2573    -  protein_bind   CAP binding site: CAP binding activates transcription in the presence of cAMP. E. coli catabolite activator protein
   2586..2678    -  CDS            lacI (fragment): lac repressor; lacI; The lac repressor binds to the lac operator to inhibit transcription in E. coli. This inhibition can be relieved by adding lactose or isopropyl-β-D-thiogalactopyranoside (IPTG).
   2861..3449    -  rep_origin     ori: high-copy-number ColE1/pMB1/pBR322/pUC origin of replication
   3620..4480    -  CDS            AmpR: β-lactamase; bla; confers resistance to ampicillin, carbenicillin, and related antibiotics
   4481..4585    -  promoter       AmpR promoter: bla
   4644..4696    -  misc_feature   bom (fragment): basis of mobility region from pBR322
   4851..5230    +  enhancer       CMV enhancer: human cytomegalovirus immediate early enhancer
   5231..5434    +  promoter       CMV promoter: human cytomegalovirus (CMV) immediate early promoter
   5430..5463    +  LTR            5' LTR (truncated) (fragment): truncated 5' long terminal repeat (LTR) from HIV-1
   5479..5497    +  promoter       T7 promoter: promoter for bacteriophage T7 RNA polymerase
   5572..5811    +  CDS            Pycard (fragment): ASC_MOUSE - Also known as Asc. Experimental evidence at protein level: Swiss-Prot protein existence level 1. Functions as key mediator in apoptosis and inflammation. Promotes caspase-mediated apoptosis involving predominantly caspase-8 and also caspase-9 in a probable cell type-specific manner. Involved in activation of the mitochondrial apoptotic pathway, promotes caspase-8- dependent proteolytic maturation of BID independently of FADD in certain cell types and also mediates mitochondrial translocation of BAX and activates BAX-dependent apoptosis coupled to activation of caspase- 9, -2 and -3
   5890..150     +  CDS            mCherry (across the origin): monomeric derivative of DsRed fluorescent protein (Shaner et al., 2004) mammalian codon-optimized
