[The description below was written by a language model from this plasmid's Addgene catalogue record and pLannotate feature annotations shown in this document.]
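Description:
pcDNA3.1 6B codon-optimized NLRP1 CARD-mCherry E1397R is a 6,447-nt mammalian expression plasmid built on the pcDNA3.1 LIC 6B backbone, with the insert introduced by ligation-independent cloning. It is propagated in E. coli through a high-copy ColE1/pUC-type origin and selected with ampicillin via the β-lactamase gene. An f1 origin is also present. For mammalian cells, the backbone carries an SV40 enhancer/early promoter driving the neomycin phosphotransferase gene with an SV40 polyadenylation signal, a cassette that can support G418 selection of stable transfectants.

The payload is a codon-optimized sequence encoding the caspase recruitment domain (CARD) of human NLRP1, carrying the E1397R substitution and fused at its C terminus to mCherry. Transcription is driven by the CMV immediate-early enhancer and promoter and terminated by the bovine growth hormone polyadenylation signal. T7 and SP6 promoters flank the cassette and can serve as priming or in vitro transcription sites.

The automated annotation does not label NLRP1. Instead it marks a fragment upstream of mCherry as resembling mouse Pycard (ASC). This most likely reflects similarity between CARD-family domains rather than a different insert, though the record does not settle the point. Small hits such as the truncated HIV-1 LTR, ble, lacI and bom fragments look like backbone remnants or spurious matches.

The record describes E1397R as a filament-deficient mutation. The construct is therefore meant for fluorescence imaging of the NLRP1 CARD in mammalian cells, presumably as a non-polymerizing comparison in studies of CARD filament assembly in inflammasome signaling.
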