Addgene plasmid #163994: pcDNA3.1 6B codon-optimized NLRP1 CARD-mCherry E1397R
Purpose: Mammalian expression vector encoding codon-optimized human NLRP1 CARD (filament-deficient mutation) with a C-terminal mCherry tag for imaging
Depositing lab: Hao Wu. Depositing organization: Boston Children's Hospital. Publication: Mechanism of filament formation in UPA-promoted CARD8 and NLRP1 inflammasomes. Robert Hollingsworth L, David L, Li Y, Griswold AR, Ruan J, Sharif H, Fontana P, Orth-He EL, Fu TM, Bachovchin DA, Wu H. Nat Commun. 2021 Jan 8;12(1):189. doi: 10.1038/s41467-020-20320-y. PubMed 33420033.
Backbone
  Vector backbone: pcDNA3.1 LIC 6B
  Vector type: Mammalian Expression
Growth in bacteria
  Bacterial resistance: Ampicillin, 100 μg/mL
  Growth temperature: 37°C
  Growth strain: DH5alpha
  Copy number: High Copy
Gene/Insert
  Gene/Insert name: NLRP1 CARD
  Species: H. sapiens (human)
  Mutation: E1397R
  Entrez Gene: NLRP1 (a.k.a. AIADK, CARD7, CIDED, CLR17.1, DEFCAP, DEFCAP-L/S, JRRP, MSPC, NAC, NALP1, PP1044, SLEV1, VAMAS1)
  Tag / fusion protein: mCherry (C terminal on insert)
  Cloning method: Ligation Independent Cloning
Terms and licenses: Academic/Nonprofit Terms; Industry Terms: Not Available to Industry
How to cite: pcDNA3.1 6B codon-optimized NLRP1 CARD-mCherry E1397R was a gift from Hao Wu (Addgene plasmid # 163994 ; http://n2t.net/addgene:163994 ; RRID:Addgene_163994)
