>Addgene plasmid #163994 | pcDNA3.1 6B codon-optimized NLRP1 CARD-mCherry E1397R | depositor partial sequence | sequence record 318213 | Insert sequence
ATGGACGCTCCTCAGCTGCTGCATTTCGTGGACCAGTACCGGGAGCAGCTGATCGCTAGAGTGACCTCCG
TGCGAGTGGTGCTGGACAAGCTGCACGGACAGGTGCTGAGTCAGGAGCAGTACGAGAGGGTGCTGGCAGA
GAACACCAGGCCTAGCCAGATGCGGAAGCTGTTCAGCCTGAGCCAGTCTTGGGACAGGAAGTGCAAGGAC
GGCCTGTACCAGGCTCTGAAGGAGACACACCCCCACCTGATCATGGAGCTCTGGGAGAAGGGAAGCAAGA
AGGGCCTGCTGCCTCTGTCTAGC
